>Addgene plasmid #131473 | pORANGE CACNG8-GFP KI #1 | depositor full sequence | sequence record 252045 | pORANGE CACNG8-GFP KI #1 sequence 9318 bps
AACGCCAGCAACGCGGCCTTTTTACGGTTCCTGGCCTTTTGCTGGCCTTTTGCTCACATGTGAGGGCCTA
TTTCCCATGATTCCTTCATATTTGCATATACGATACAAGGCTGTTAGAGAGATAATTGGAATTAATTTGA
CTGTAAACACAAAGATATTAGTACAAAATACGTGACGTAGAAAGTAATAATTTCTTGGGTAGTTTGCAGT
TTTAAAATTATGTTTTAAAATGGACTATCATATGCTTACCGTAACTTGAAAGTATTTCGATTTCTTGGCT
TTATATATCTTGTGGAAAGGACGAAACACCGGTGACCGTGACCGTGACGCGTTTTAGAGCTAGAAATAGC
AAGTTAAAATAAGGCTAGTCCGTTATCAACTTGAAAAAGTGGCACCGAGTCGGTGCTTTTTTGTTTTAGA
GCTAGAAATAGCAAGTTAAAATAAGGCTAGTCCGTTTTTAGCGCGTGCGCCAATTCTGCAGACAAATGGC
TCTAGAAGCTTGGTGACCGTGACCGTGACGCGGGCTAGCGCAGGTAGCGGCTCCAGTAGATCTGGGGTGA
GCAAGGGCGAGGAGCTGTTCACCGGGGTGGTGCCCATCCTGGTCGAGCTGGACGGCGACGTAAACGGCCA
CAAGTTCAGCGTGTCCGGCGAGGGCGAGGGCGATGCCACCTACGGCAAGCTGACCCTGAAGTTCATCTGC
ACCACCGGCAAGCTGCCCGTGCCCTGGCCCACCCTCGTGACCACCCTGACCTACGGCGTGCAGTGCTTCA
GCCGCTACCCCGACCACATGAAGCAGCACGACTTCTTCAAGTCCGCCATGCCCGAAGGCTACGTCCAGGA
GCGCACCATCTTCTTCAAGGACGACGGCAACTACAAGACCCGCGCCGAGGTGAAGTTCGAGGGCGACACC
CTGGTGAACCGCATCGAGCTGAAGGGCATCGACTTCAAGGAGGACGGCAACATCCTGGGGCACAAGCTGG
AGTACAACTACAACAGCCACAACGTCTATATCATGGCCGACAAGCAGAAGAACGGCATCAAGGTGAACTT
CAAGATCCGCCACAACATCGAGGACGGCAGCGTGCAGCTCGCCGACCACTACCAGCAGAACACCCCCATC
GGCGACGGCCCCGTGCTGCTGCCCGACAACCACTACCTGAGCACCCAGTCCGCCCTGAGCAAAGACCCCA
ACGAGAAGCGCGATCACATGGTCCTGCTGGAGTTCGTGACCGCCGCCGGGATCACTCTCGGCATGGACGA
GCTGTACTCTAGGGGAGCTGGCGCTGGAGCGGGTGCAGGGGCTGGCAGCGCTGCGGTGACCGTGACCGTG
ACGCGGGACTCGAGGATCCTAGGACGCGTCCTAGGACGCGTCCAGAGGTACCCGTTACATAACTTACGGT
AAATGGCCCGCCTGGCTGACCGCCCAACGACCCCCGCCCATTGACGTCAATAGTAACGCCAATAGGGACT
TTCCATTGACGTCAATGGGTGGAGTATTTACGGTAAACTGCCCACTTGGCAGTACATCAAGTGTATCATA
TGCCAAGTACGCCCCCTATTGACGTCAATGACGGTAAATGGCCCGCCTGGCATTGTGCCCAGTACATGAC
CTTATGGGACTTTCCTACTTGGCAGTACATCTACGTATTAGTCATCGCTATTACCATGGTCGAGGTGAGC
CCCACGTTCTGCTTCACTCTCCCCATCTCCCCCCCCTCCCCACCCCCAATTTTGTATTTATTTATTTTTT
AATTATTTTGTGCAGCGATGGGGGCGGGGGGGGGGGGGGGGCGCGCGCCAGGCGGGGCGGGGCGGGGCGA
GGGGCGGGGCGGGGCGAGGCGGAGAGGTGCGGCGGCAGCCAATCAGAGCGGCGCGCTCCGAAAGTTTCCT
TTTATGGCGAGGCGGCGGCGGCGGCGGCCCTATAAAAAGCGAAGCGCGCGGCGGGCGGGAGTCGCTGCGC
GCTGCCTTCGCCCCGTGCCCCGCTCCGCCGCCGCCTCGCGCCGCCCGCCCCGGCTCTGACTGACCGCGTT
ACTCCCACAGGTGAGCGGGCGGGACGGCCCTTCTCCTCCGGGCTGTAATTAGCTGAGCAAGAGGTAAGGG
TTTAAGGGATGGTTGGTTGGTGGGGTATTAATGTTTAATTACCTGGAGCACCTGCCTGAAATCACTTTTT
TTCAGGTTGGACCGGTGCCACCATGTACCCATACGATGTTCCAGATTACGCTTCGCCGAAGAAAAAGCGC
AAGGTCGAAGCGTCCGACAAGAAGTACAGCATCGGCCTGGACATCGGCACCAACTCTGTGGGCTGGGCCG
TGATCACCGACGAGTACAAGGTGCCCAGCAAGAAATTCAAGGTGCTGGGCAACACCGACCGGCACAGCAT
CAAGAAGAACCTGATCGGAGCCCTGCTGTTCGACAGCGGCGAAACAGCCGAGGCCACCCGGCTGAAGAGA
ACCGCCAGAAGAAGATACACCAGACGGAAGAACCGGATCTGCTATCTGCAAGAGATCTTCAGCAACGAGA
TGGCCAAGGTGGACGACAGCTTCTTCCACAGACTGGAAGAGTCCTTCCTGGTGGAAGAGGATAAGAAGCA
CGAGCGGCACCCCATCTTCGGCAACATCGTGGACGAGGTGGCCTACCACGAGAAGTACCCCACCATCTAC
CACCTGAGAAAGAAACTGGTGGACAGCACCGACAAGGCCGACCTGCGGCTGATCTATCTGGCCCTGGCCC
ACATGATCAAGTTCCGGGGCCACTTCCTGATCGAGGGCGACCTGAACCCCGACAACAGCGACGTGGACAA
GCTGTTCATCCAGCTGGTGCAGACCTACAACCAGCTGTTCGAGGAAAACCCCATCAACGCCAGCGGCGTG
GACGCCAAGGCCATCCTGTCTGCCAGACTGAGCAAGAGCAGACGGCTGGAAAATCTGATCGCCCAGCTGC
CCGGCGAGAAGAAGAATGGCCTGTTCGGCAACCTGATTGCCCTGAGCCTGGGCCTGACCCCCAACTTCAA
GAGCAACTTCGACCTGGCCGAGGATGCCAAACTGCAGCTGAGCAAGGACACCTACGACGACGACCTGGAC
AACCTGCTGGCCCAGATCGGCGACCAGTACGCCGACCTGTTTCTGGCCGCCAAGAACCTGTCCGACGCCA
TCCTGCTGAGCGACATCCTGAGAGTGAACACCGAGATCACCAAGGCCCCCCTGAGCGCCTCTATGATCAA
GAGATACGACGAGCACCACCAGGACCTGACCCTGCTGAAAGCTCTCGTGCGGCAGCAGCTGCCTGAGAAG
TACAAAGAGATTTTCTTCGACCAGAGCAAGAACGGCTACGCCGGCTACATTGACGGCGGAGCCAGCCAGG
AAGAGTTCTACAAGTTCATCAAGCCCATCCTGGAAAAGATGGACGGCACCGAGGAACTGCTCGTGAAGCT
GAACAGAGAGGACCTGCTGCGGAAGCAGCGGACCTTCGACAACGGCAGCATCCCCCACCAGATCCACCTG
GGAGAGCTGCACGCCATTCTGCGGCGGCAGGAAGATTTTTACCCATTCCTGAAGGACAACCGGGAAAAGA
TCGAGAAGATCCTGACCTTCCGCATCCCCTACTACGTGGGCCCTCTGGCCAGGGGAAACAGCAGATTCGC
CTGGATGACCAGAAAGAGCGAGGAAACCATCACCCCCTGGAACTTCGAGGAAGTGGTGGACAAGGGCGCT
TCCGCCCAGAGCTTCATCGAGCGGATGACCAACTTCGATAAGAACCTGCCCAACGAGAAGGTGCTGCCCA
AGCACAGCCTGCTGTACGAGTACTTCACCGTGTATAACGAGCTGACCAAAGTGAAATACGTGACCGAGGG
AATGAGAAAGCCCGCCTTCCTGAGCGGCGAGCAGAAAAAGGCCATCGTGGACCTGCTGTTCAAGACCAAC
CGGAAAGTGACCGTGAAGCAGCTGAAAGAGGACTACTTCAAGAAAATCGAGTGCTTCGACTCCGTGGAAA
TCTCCGGCGTGGAAGATCGGTTCAACGCCTCCCTGGGCACATACCACGATCTGCTGAAAATTATCAAGGA
CAAGGACTTCCTGGACAATGAGGAAAACGAGGACATTCTGGAAGATATCGTGCTGACCCTGACACTGTTT
GAGGACAGAGAGATGATCGAGGAACGGCTGAAAACCTATGCCCACCTGTTCGACGACAAAGTGATGAAGC
AGCTGAAGCGGCGGAGATACACCGGCTGGGGCAGGCTGAGCCGGAAGCTGATCAACGGCATCCGGGACAA
GCAGTCCGGCAAGACAATCCTGGATTTCCTGAAGTCCGACGGCTTCGCCAACAGAAACTTCATGCAGCTG
ATCCACGACGACAGCCTGACCTTTAAAGAGGACATCCAGAAAGCCCAGGTGTCCGGCCAGGGCGATAGCC
TGCACGAGCACATTGCCAATCTGGCCGGCAGCCCCGCCATTAAGAAGGGCATCCTGCAGACAGTGAAGGT
GGTGGACGAGCTCGTGAAAGTGATGGGCCGGCACAAGCCCGAGAACATCGTGATCGAAATGGCCAGAGAG
AACCAGACCACCCAGAAGGGACAGAAGAACAGCCGCGAGAGAATGAAGCGGATCGAAGAGGGCATCAAAG
AGCTGGGCAGCCAGATCCTGAAAGAACACCCCGTGGAAAACACCCAGCTGCAGAACGAGAAGCTGTACCT
GTACTACCTGCAGAATGGGCGGGATATGTACGTGGACCAGGAACTGGACATCAACCGGCTGTCCGACTAC
GATGTGGACCATATCGTGCCTCAGAGCTTTCTGAAGGACGACTCCATCGACAACAAGGTGCTGACCAGAA
GCGACAAGAACCGGGGCAAGAGCGACAACGTGCCCTCCGAAGAGGTCGTGAAGAAGATGAAGAACTACTG
GCGGCAGCTGCTGAACGCCAAGCTGATTACCCAGAGAAAGTTCGACAATCTGACCAAGGCCGAGAGAGGC
GGCCTGAGCGAACTGGATAAGGCCGGCTTCATCAAGAGACAGCTGGTGGAAACCCGGCAGATCACAAAGC
ACGTGGCACAGATCCTGGACTCCCGGATGAACACTAAGTACGACGAGAATGACAAGCTGATCCGGGAAGT
GAAAGTGATCACCCTGAAGTCCAAGCTGGTGTCCGATTTCCGGAAGGATTTCCAGTTTTACAAAGTGCGC
GAGATCAACAACTACCACCACGCCCACGACGCCTACCTGAACGCCGTCGTGGGAACCGCCCTGATCAAAA
AGTACCCTAAGCTGGAAAGCGAGTTCGTGTACGGCGACTACAAGGTGTACGACGTGCGGAAGATGATCGC
CAAGAGCGAGCAGGAAATCGGCAAGGCTACCGCCAAGTACTTCTTCTACAGCAACATCATGAACTTTTTC
AAGACCGAGATTACCCTGGCCAACGGCGAGATCCGGAAGCGGCCTCTGATCGAGACAAACGGCGAAACCG
GGGAGATCGTGTGGGATAAGGGCCGGGATTTTGCCACCGTGCGGAAAGTGCTGAGCATGCCCCAAGTGAA
TATCGTGAAAAAGACCGAGGTGCAGACAGGCGGCTTCAGCAAAGAGTCTATCCTGCCCAAGAGGAACAGC
GATAAGCTGATCGCCAGAAAGAAGGACTGGGACCCTAAGAAGTACGGCGGCTTCGACAGCCCCACCGTGG
CCTATTCTGTGCTGGTGGTGGCCAAAGTGGAAAAGGGCAAGTCCAAGAAACTGAAGAGTGTGAAAGAGCT
GCTGGGGATCACCATCATGGAAAGAAGCAGCTTCGAGAAGAATCCCATCGACTTTCTGGAAGCCAAGGGC
TACAAAGAAGTGAAAAAGGACCTGATCATCAAGCTGCCTAAGTACTCCCTGTTCGAGCTGGAAAACGGCC
GGAAGAGAATGCTGGCCTCTGCCGGCGAACTGCAGAAGGGAAACGAACTGGCCCTGCCCTCCAAATATGT
GAACTTCCTGTACCTGGCCAGCCACTATGAGAAGCTGAAGGGCTCCCCCGAGGATAATGAGCAGAAACAG
CTGTTTGTGGAACAGCACAAGCACTACCTGGACGAGATCATCGAGCAGATCAGCGAGTTCTCCAAGAGAG
TGATCCTGGCCGACGCTAATCTGGACAAAGTGCTGTCCGCCTACAACAAGCACCGGGATAAGCCCATCAG
AGAGCAGGCCGAGAATATCATCCACCTGTTTACCCTGACCAATCTGGGAGCCCCTGCCGCCTTCAAGTAC
TTTGACACCACCATCGACCGGAAGAGGTACACCAGCACCAAAGAGGTGCTGGACGCCACCCTGATCCACC
AGAGCATCACCGGCCTGTACGAGACACGGATCGACCTGTCTCAGCTGGGAGGCGACAGCCCCAAGAAGAA
GAGAAAGGTGGAGGCCAGCTAAGAATTCTAACTAGAGCTCGCTGATCAGCCTCGACTGTGCCTTCTAGTT
GCCAGCCATCTGTTGTTTGCCCCTCCCCCGTGCCTTCCTTGACCCTGGAAGGTGCCACTCCCACTGTCCT
TTCCTAATAAAATGAGGAAATTGCATCGCATTGTCTGAGTAGGTGTCATTCTATTCTGGGGGGTGGGGTG
GGGCAGGACAGCAAGGGGGAGGATTGGGAAGAGAATAGCAGGCATGCTGGGGAGCGGCCGCAGGAACCCC
TAGTGATGGAGTTGGCCACTCCCTCTCTGCGCGCTCGCTCGCTCACTGAGGCCGGGCGACCAAAGGTCGC
CCGACGCCCGGGCTTTGCCCGGGCGGCCTCAGTGAGCGAGCGAGCGCGCAGCTGCCTGCAGGGGCGCCTG
ATGCGGTATTTTCTCCTTACGCATCTGTGCGGTATTTCACACCGCATA
[95 nt withheld, positions 6839-6933]
T
[46 nt withheld, positions 6935-6980]
C
[141 nt withheld, positions 6982-7122]
CCTTTGACGTTGGAGTCCACGTTCTTT
[37 nt withheld, positions 7150-7186]
ACTCTATCTCGGGCTATTCTTTTGATTTATAAGGGATTTTGCCGATTTCGGTCTATTGGTTAAAAAATGA
GCTGATTTAACAAAAATTTAACGCGAATTTTAACAAAATATTAACGTTTACAATTTTATGGTGCACTCTC
AGTACAATCTGCTCTGATGCCGCATAGTTAAGCCAGCCCCGACACCCGCCAACACCCGCTGACGCGCCCT
GACGGGCTTGTCTGCTCCCGGCATCCGCTTACAGACAAGCTGTGACCGTCTCCGGGAGCTGCATGTGTCA
GAGGTTTTCACCGTCATCACCGAAACGCGCGAGACGAAAGGGCCTCGTGATACGCCTATTTTTATAGGTT
AATGTCATGATAATAATGGTTTCTTAGACGTCAGGTGGCACTTTTCGGGGAAATGTGCGCGGAACCCCTA
TTTGTTTATTTTTCTAAATACATTCAAATATGTATCCGCTCATGAGACAATAACCCTGATAAATGCTTCA
ATAATATTGAAAAAGGAAGAGTATGAGTATTCAACATTTCCGTGTCGCCCTTATTCCCTTTTTTGCGGCA
TTTTGCCTTCCTGTTTTTGCTCACCCAGAAACGCTGGTGAAAGTAAAAGATGCTGAAGATCAGTTGGGTG
CACGAGTGGGTTACATCGAACTGGATCTCAACAGCGGTAAGATCCTTGAGAGTTTTCGCCCCGAAGAACG
TTTTCCAATGATGAGCACTTTTAAAGTTCTGCTATGTGGCGCGGTATTATCCCGTATTGACGCCGGGCAA
GAGCAACTCGGTCGCCGCATACACTATTCTCAGAATGACTTGGTTGAGTACTCACCAGTCACAGAAAAGC
ATCTTACGGATGGCATGACAGTAAGAGAATTATGCAGTGCTGCCATAACCATGAGTGATAACACTGCGGC
CAACTTACTTCTGACAACGATCGGAGGACCGAAGGAGCTAACCGCTTTTTTGCACAACATGGGGGATCAT
GTAACTCGCCTTGATCGTTGGGAACCGGAGCTGAATGAAGCCATACCAAACGACGAGCGTGACACCACGA
TGCCTGTAGCAATGGCAACAACGTTGCGCAAACTATTAACTGGCGAACTACTTACTCTAGCTTCCCGGCA
ACAATTAATAGACTGGATGGAGGCGGATAAAGTTGCAGGACCACTTCTGCGCTCGGCCCTTCCGGCTGGC
TGGTTTATTGCTGATAAATCTGGAGCCGGTGAGCGTGGAAGCCGCGGTATCATTGCAGCACTGGGGCCAG
ATGGTAAGCCCTCCCGTATCGTAGTTATCTACACGACGGGGAGTCAGGCAACTATGGATGAACGAAATAG
ACAGATCGCTGAGATAGGTGCCTCACTGATTAAGCATTGGTAACTGTCAGACCAAGTTTACTCATATATA
CTTTAGATTGATTTAAAACTTCATTTTTAATTTAAAAGGATCTAGGTGAAGATCCTTTTTGATAATCTCA
TGACCAAAATCCCTTAACGTGAGTTTTCGTTCCACTGAGCGTCAGACCCCGTAGAAAAGATCAAAGGATC
TTCTTGAGATCCTTTTTTTCTGCGCGTAATCTGCTGCTTGCAAACAAAAAAACCACCGCTACCAGCGGTG
GTTTGTTTGCCGGATCAAGAGCTACCAACTCTTTTTCCGAAGGTAACTGGCTTCAGCAGAGCGCAGATAC
CAAATACTGTTCTTCTAGTGTAGCCGTAGTTAGGCCACCACTTCAAGAACTCTGTAGCACCGCCTACATA
CCTCGCTCTGCTAATCCTGTTACCAGTGGCTGCTGCCAGTGGCGATAAGTCGTGTCTTACCGGGTTGGAC
TCAAGACGATAGTTACCGGATAAGGCGCAGCGGTCGGGCTGAACGGGGGGTTCGTGCACACAGCCCAGCT
TGGAGCGAACGACCTACACCGAACTGAGATACCTACAGCGTGAGCTATGAGAAAGCGCCACGCTTCCCGA
AGGGAGAAAGGCGGACAGGTATCCGGTAAGCGGCAGGGTCGGAACAGGAGAGCGCACGAGGGAGCTTCCA
GGGGGAAACGCCTGGTATCTTTATAGTCCTGTCGGGTTTCGCCACCTCTGACTTGAGCGTCGATTTTTGT
GATGCTCGTCAGGGGGGCGGAGCCTATGGAAA
Features (pLannotate 1.2.2; 19 found; start..end, strand, type, name):
     62..302     +  promoter       U6 promoter: RNA polymerase III promoter for human U6 snRNA
    331..406     +  misc_RNA       gRNA scaffold: guide RNA scaffold for the Streptococcus pyogenes CRISPR/Cas9 system
    413..456     +  misc_RNA       gRNA scaffold (fragment): guide RNA scaffold for the Streptococcus pyogenes CRISPR/Cas9 system
    557..1267    +  CDS            EGFP: EGFP is a basic (constitutively fluorescent) green fluorescent protein published in 1996, derived from Aequorea victoria. It is reported to be a rapidly-maturing weak dimer with moderate acid sensitivity.
   1383..1668    +  enhancer       CMV enhancer: human cytomegalovirus immediate early enhancer; contains an 18-bp deletion relative to the standard CMV enhancer
   1670..1947    +  promoter       chicken β-actin promoter: No description available
   1948..2175    +  intron         hybrid intron: hybrid between chicken β-actin (CBA) and minute virus of mice (MMV) introns (Gray et al., 2011)
   2196..2223    +  CDS            3xHA (fragment): three tandem HA epitope tags
   2256..3971    +  CDS            Cas9(N): N-terminal portion of Streptococcus pyogenes Cas9 (Zetsche et al., 2015)
   3858..6356    +  CDS            Cas9(C): C-terminal portion of Streptococcus pyogenes Cas9 (Zetsche et al., 2015)
   6426..6537    +  polyA_signal   bGH poly(A) signal: bovine growth hormone polyadenylation signal
   6642..6782    +  repeat_region  AAV2 ITR: inverted terminal repeat of adeno-associated virus serotype 2 inverted
   6787..6838    -  misc_feature   bom (fragment): basis of mobility region from pBR322
   6857..7312    +  rep_origin     f1 ori (sequence partly withheld): f1 bacteriophage origin of replication; arrow indicates direction of (+) strand synthesis
   7313..7362    -  misc_feature   bom (fragment): basis of mobility region from pBR322
   7464..7499    -  CDS            rop (fragment): Rop protein, which maintains plasmids at low copy number; rop
   7594..7698    +  promoter       AmpR promoter: bla
   7699..8559    +  CDS            AmpR: β-lactamase; bla; confers resistance to ampicillin, carbenicillin, and related antibiotics
   8730..9318    +  rep_origin     ori: high-copy-number ColE1/pMB1/pBR322/pUC origin of replication
