>Addgene plasmid #131473 | pORANGE CACNG8-GFP KI #1 | addgene full sequence | sequence record 257599 | Addgene NGS Result
GGGGCGCGCGCCAGGCGGGGCGGGGCGGGGCGAGGGGCGGGGCGGGGCGAGGCGGAGAGGTGCGGCGGCA
GCCAATCAGAGCGGCGCGCTCCGAAAGTTTCCTTTTATGGCGAGGCGGCGGCGGCGGCGGCCCTATAAAA
AGCGAAGCGCGCGGCGGGCGGGAGTCGCTGCGCGCTGCCTTCGCCCCGTGCCCCGCTCCGCCGCCGCCTC
GCGCCGCCCGCCCCGGCTCTGACTGACCGCGTTACTCCCACAGGTGAGCGGGCGGGACGGCCCTTCTCCT
CCGGGCTGTAATTAGCTGAGCAAGAGGTAAGGGTTTAAGGGATGGTTGGTTGGTGGGGTATTAATGTTTA
ATTACCTGGAGCACCTGCCTGAAATCACTTTTTTTCAGGTTGGACCGGTGCCACCATGTACCCATACGAT
GTTCCAGATTACGCTTCGCCGAAGAAAAAGCGCAAGGTCGAAGCGTCCGACAAGAAGTACAGCATCGGCC
TGGACATCGGCACCAACTCTGTGGGCTGGGCCGTGATCACCGACGAGTACAAGGTGCCCAGCAAGAAATT
CAAGGTGCTGGGCAACACCGACCGGCACAGCATCAAGAAGAACCTGATCGGAGCCCTGCTGTTCGACAGC
GGCGAAACAGCCGAGGCCACCCGGCTGAAGAGAACCGCCAGAAGAAGATACACCAGACGGAAGAACCGGA
TCTGCTATCTGCAAGAGATCTTCAGCAACGAGATGGCCAAGGTGGACGACAGCTTCTTCCACAGACTGGA
AGAGTCCTTCCTGGTGGAAGAGGATAAGAAGCACGAGCGGCACCCCATCTTCGGCAACATCGTGGACGAG
GTGGCCTACCACGAGAAGTACCCCACCATCTACCACCTGAGAAAGAAACTGGTGGACAGCACCGACAAGG
CCGACCTGCGGCTGATCTATCTGGCCCTGGCCCACATGATCAAGTTCCGGGGCCACTTCCTGATCGAGGG
CGACCTGAACCCCGACAACAGCGACGTGGACAAGCTGTTCATCCAGCTGGTGCAGACCTACAACCAGCTG
TTCGAGGAAAACCCCATCAACGCCAGCGGCGTGGACGCCAAGGCCATCCTGTCTGCCAGACTGAGCAAGA
GCAGACGGCTGGAAAATCTGATCGCCCAGCTGCCCGGCGAGAAGAAGAATGGCCTGTTCGGAAACCTGAT
TGCCCTGAGCCTGGGCCTGACCCCCAACTTCAAGAGCAACTTCGACCTGGCCGAGGATGCCAAACTGCAG
CTGAGCAAGGACACCTACGACGACGACCTGGACAACCTGCTGGCCCAGATCGGCGACCAGTACGCCGACC
TGTTTCTGGCCGCCAAGAACCTGTCCGACGCCATCCTGCTGAGCGACATCCTGAGAGTGAACACCGAGAT
CACCAAGGCCCCCCTGAGCGCCTCTATGATCAAGAGATACGACGAGCACCACCAGGACCTGACCCTGCTG
AAAGCTCTCGTGCGGCAGCAGCTGCCTGAGAAGTACAAAGAGATTTTCTTCGACCAGAGCAAGAACGGCT
ACGCCGGCTACATTGACGGCGGAGCCAGCCAGGAAGAGTTCTACAAGTTCATCAAGCCCATCCTGGAAAA
GATGGACGGCACCGAGGAACTGCTCGTGAAGCTGAACAGAGAGGACCTGCTGCGGAAGCAGCGGACCTTC
GACAACGGCAGCATCCCCCACCAGATCCACCTGGGAGAGCTGCACGCCATTCTGCGGCGGCAGGAAGATT
TTTACCCATTCCTGAAGGACAACCGGGAAAAGATCGAGAAGATCCTGACCTTCCGCATCCCCTACTACGT
GGGCCCTCTGGCCAGGGGAAACAGCAGATTCGCCTGGATGACCAGAAAGAGCGAGGAAACCATCACCCCC
TGGAACTTCGAGGAAGTGGTGGACAAGGGCGCTTCCGCCCAGAGCTTCATCGAGCGGATGACCAACTTCG
ATAAGAACCTGCCCAACGAGAAGGTGCTGCCCAAGCACAGCCTGCTGTACGAGTACTTCACCGTGTATAA
CGAGCTGACCAAAGTGAAATACGTGACCGAGGGAATGAGAAAGCCCGCCTTCCTGAGCGGCGAGCAGAAA
AAGGCCATCGTGGACCTGCTGTTCAAGACCAACCGGAAAGTGACCGTGAAGCAGCTGAAAGAGGACTACT
TCAAGAAAATCGAGTGCTTCGACTCCGTGGAAATCTCCGGCGTGGAAGATCGGTTCAACGCCTCCCTGGG
CACATACCACGATCTGCTGAAAATTATCAAGGACAAGGACTTCCTGGACAATGAGGAAAACGAGGACATT
CTGGAAGATATCGTGCTGACCCTGACACTGTTTGAGGACAGAGAGATGATCGAGGAACGGCTGAAAACCT
ATGCCCACCTGTTCGACGACAAAGTGATGAAGCAGCTGAAGCGGCGGAGATACACCGGCTGGGGCAGGCT
GAGCCGGAAGCTGATCAACGGCATCCGGGACAAGCAGTCCGGCAAGACAATCCTGGATTTCCTGAAGTCC
GACGGCTTCGCCAACAGAAACTTCATGCAGCTGATCCACGACGACAGCCTGACCTTTAAAGAGGACATCC
AGAAAGCCCAGGTGTCCGGCCAGGGCGATAGCCTGCACGAGCACATTGCCAATCTGGCCGGCAGCCCCGC
CATTAAGAAGGGCATCCTGCAGACAGTGAAGGTGGTGGACGAGCTCGTGAAAGTGATGGGCCGGCACAAG
CCCGAGAACATCGTGATCGAAATGGCCAGAGAGAACCAGACCACCCAGAAGGGACAGAAGAACAGCCGCG
AGAGAATGAAGCGGATCGAAGAGGGCATCAAAGAGCTGGGCAGCCAGATCCTGAAAGAACACCCCGTGGA
AAACACCCAGCTGCAGAACGAGAAGCTGTACCTGTACTACCTGCAGAATGGGCGGGATATGTACGTGGAC
CAGGAACTGGACATCAACCGGCTGTCCGACTACGATGTGGACCATATCGTGCCTCAGAGCTTTCTGAAGG
ACGACTCCATCGACAACAAGGTGCTGACCAGAAGCGACAAGAACCGGGGCAAGAGCGACAACGTGCCCTC
CGAAGAGGTCGTGAAGAAGATGAAGAACTACTGGCGGCAGCTGCTGAACGCCAAGCTGATTACCCAGAGA
AAGTTCGACAATCTGACCAAGGCCGAGAGAGGCGGCCTGAGCGAACTGGATAAGGCCGGCTTCATCAAGA
GACAGCTGGTGGAAACCCGGCAGATCACAAAGCACGTGGCACAGATCCTGGACTCCCGGATGAACACTAA
GTACGACGAGAATGACAAGCTGATCCGGGAAGTGAAAGTGATCACCCTGAAGTCCAAGCTGGTGTCCGAT
TTCCGGAAGGATTTCCAGTTTTACAAAGTGCGCGAGATCAACAACTACCACCACGCCCACGACGCCTACC
TGAACGCCGTCGTGGGAACCGCCCTGATCAAAAAGTACCCTAAGCTGGAAAGCGAGTTCGTGTACGGCGA
CTACAAGGTGTACGACGTGCGGAAGATGATCGCCAAGAGCGAGCAGGAAATCGGCAAGGCTACCGCCAAG
TACTTCTTCTACAGCAACATCATGAACTTTTTCAAGACCGAGATTACCCTGGCCAACGGCGAGATCCGGA
AGCGGCCTCTGATCGAGACAAACGGCGAAACCGGGGAGATCGTGTGGGATAAGGGCCGGGATTTTGCCAC
CGTGCGGAAAGTGCTGAGCATGCCCCAAGTGAATATCGTGAAAAAGACCGAGGTGCAGACAGGCGGCTTC
AGCAAAGAGTCTATCCTGCCCAAGAGGAACAGCGATAAGCTGATCGCCAGAAAGAAGGACTGGGACCCTA
AGAAGTACGGCGGCTTCGACAGCCCCACCGTGGCCTATTCTGTGCTGGTGGTGGCCAAAGTGGAAAAGGG
CAAGTCCAAGAAACTGAAGAGTGTGAAAGAGCTGCTGGGGATCACCATCATGGAAAGAAGCAGCTTCGAG
AAGAATCCCATCGACTTTCTGGAAGCCAAGGGCTACAAAGAAGTGAAAAAGGACCTGATCATCAAGCTGC
CTAAGTACTCCCTGTTCGAGCTGGAAAACGGCCGGAAGAGAATGCTGGCCTCTGCCGGCGAACTGCAGAA
GGGAAACGAACTGGCCCTGCCCTCCAAATATGTGAACTTCCTGTACCTGGCCAGCCACTATGAGAAGCTG
AAGGGCTCCCCCGAGGATAATGAGCAGAAACAGCTGTTTGTGGAACAGCACAAGCACTACCTGGACGAGA
TCATCGAGCAGATCAGCGAGTTCTCCAAGAGAGTGATCCTGGCCGACGCTAATCTGGACAAAGTGCTGTC
CGCCTACAACAAGCACCGGGATAAGCCCATCAGAGAGCAGGCCGAGAATATCATCCACCTGTTTACCCTG
ACCAATCTGGGAGCCCCTGCCGCCTTCAAGTACTTTGACACCACCATCGACCGGAAGAGGTACACCAGCA
CCAAAGAGGTGCTGGACGCCACCCTGATCCACCAGAGCATCACCGGCCTGTACGAGACACGGATCGACCT
GTCTCAGCTGGGAGGCGACAGCCCCAAGAAGAAGAGAAAGGTGGAGGCCAGCTAAGAATTCTAACTAGAG
CTCGCTGATCAGCCTCGACTGTGCCTTCTAGTTGCCAGCCATCTGTTGTTTGCCCCTCCCCCGTGCCTTC
CTTGACCCTGGAAGGTGCCACTCCCACTGTCCTTTCCTAATAAAATGAGGAAATTGCATCGCATTGTCTG
AGTAGGTGTCATTCTATTCTGGGGGGTGGGGTGGGGCAGGACAGCAAGGGGGAGGATTGGGAAGAGAATA
GCAGGCATGCTGGGGAGCGGCCGCAGGAACCCCTAGTGATGGAGTTGGCCACTCCCTCTCTGCGCGCTCG
CTCGCTCACTGAGGCCGGGCGACCAAAGGTCGCCCGACGCCCGGGCTTTGCCCGGGCGGCCTCAGTGAGC
GAGCGAGCGCGCAGCTGCCTGCAGGGGCGCCTGATGCGGTATTTTCTCCTTACGCATCTGTGCGGTATTT
CACACCGCATA
[95 nt withheld, positions 5052-5146]
T
[46 nt withheld, positions 5148-5193]
C
[141 nt withheld, positions 5195-5335]
CCTTTGACGTTGGAGTCCACGTTCTTT
[37 nt withheld, positions 5363-5399]
ACTCTATCTCGGGCTATTCTTTTGATTTATAAGGGATTTTGCCGATTTCGGTCTATTGGTTAAAAAATGA
GCTGATTTAACAAAAATTTAACGCGAATTTTAACAAAATATTAACGTTTACAATTTTATGGTGCACTCTC
AGTACAATCTGCTCTGATGCCGCATAGTTAAGCCAGCCCCGACACCCGCCAACACCCGCTGACGCGCCCT
GACGGGCTTGTCTGCTCCCGGCATCCGCTTACAGACAAGCTGTGACCGTCTCCGGGAGCTGCATGTGTCA
GAGGTTTTCACCGTCATCACCGAAACGCGCGAGACGAAAGGGCCTCGTGATACGCCTATTTTTATAGGTT
AATGTCATGATAATAATGGTTTCTTAGACGTCAGGTGGCACTTTTCGGGGAAATGTGCGCGGAACCCCTA
TTTGTTTATTTTTCTAAATACATTCAAATATGTATCCGCTCATGAGACAATAACCCTGATAAATGCTTCA
ATAATATTGAAAAAGGAAGAGTATGAGTATTCAACATTTCCGTGTCGCCCTTATTCCCTTTTTTGCGGCA
TTTTGCCTTCCTGTTTTTGCTCACCCAGAAACGCTGGTGAAAGTAAAAGATGCTGAAGATCAGTTGGGTG
CACGAGTGGGTTACATCGAACTGGATCTCAACAGCGGTAAGATCCTTGAGAGTTTTCGCCCCGAAGAACG
TTTTCCAATGATGAGCACTTTTAAAGTTCTGCTATGTGGCGCGGTATTATCCCGTATTGACGCCGGGCAA
GAGCAACTCGGTCGCCGCATACACTATTCTCAGAATGACTTGGTTGAGTACTCACCAGTCACAGAAAAGC
ATCTTACGGATGGCATGACAGTAAGAGAATTATGCAGTGCTGCCATAACCATGAGTGATAACACTGCGGC
CAACTTACTTCTGACAACGATCGGAGGACCGAAGGAGCTAACCGCTTTTTTGCACAACATGGGGGATCAT
GTAACTCGCCTTGATCGTTGGGAACCGGAGCTGAATGAAGCCATACCAAACGACGAGCGTGACACCACGA
TGCCTGTAGCAATGGCAACAACGTTGCGCAAACTATTAACTGGCGAACTACTTACTCTAGCTTCCCGGCA
ACAATTAATAGACTGGATGGAGGCGGATAAAGTTGCAGGACCACTTCTGCGCTCGGCCCTTCCGGCTGGC
TGGTTTATTGCTGATAAATCTGGAGCCGGTGAGCGTGGAAGCCGCGGTATCATTGCAGCACTGGGGCCAG
ATGGTAAGCCCTCCCGTATCGTAGTTATCTACACGACGGGGAGTCAGGCAACTATGGATGAACGAAATAG
ACAGATCGCTGAGATAGGTGCCTCACTGATTAAGCATTGGTAACTGTCAGACCAAGTTTACTCATATATA
CTTTAGATTGATTTAAAACTTCATTTTTAATTTAAAAGGATCTAGGTGAAGATCCTTTTTGATAATCTCA
TGACCAAAATCCCTTAACGTGAGTTTTCGTTCCACTGAGCGTCAGACCCCGTAGAAAAGATCAAAGGATC
TTCTTGAGATCCTTTTTTTCTGCGCGTAATCTGCTGCTTGCAAACAAAAAAACCACCGCTACCAGCGGTG
GTTTGTTTGCCGGATCAAGAGCTACCAACTCTTTTTCCGAAGGTAACTGGCTTCAGCAGAGCGCAGATAC
CAAATACTGTTCTTCTAGTGTAGCCGTAGTTAGGCCACCACTTCAAGAACTCTGTAGCACCGCCTACATA
CCTCGCTCTGCTAATCCTGTTACCAGTGGCTGCTGCCAGTGGCGATAAGTCGTGTCTTACCGGGTTGGAC
TCAAGACGATAGTTACCGGATAAGGCGCAGCGGTCGGGCTGAACGGGGGGTTCGTGCACACAGCCCAGCT
TGGAGCGAACGACCTACACCGAACTGAGATACCTACAGCGTGAGCTATGAGAAAGCGCCACGCTTCCCGA
AGGGAGAAAGGCGGACAGGTATCCGGTAAGCGGCAGGGTCGGAACAGGAGAGCGCACGAGGGAGCTTCCA
GGGGGAAACGCCTGGTATCTTTATAGTCCTGTCGGGTTTCGCCACCTCTGACTTGAGCGTCGATTTTTGT
GATGCTCGTCAGGGGGGCGGAGCCTATGGAAAAACGCCAGCAACGCGGCCTTTTTACGGTTCCTGGCCTT
TTGCTGGCCTTTTGCTCACATGTGAGGGCCTATTTCCCATGATTCCTTCATATTTGCATATACGATACAA
GGCTGTTAGAGAGATAATTGGAATTAATTTGACTGTAAACACAAAGATATTAGTACAAAATACGTGACGT
AGAAAGTAATAATTTCTTGGGTAGTTTGCAGTTTTAAAATTATGTTTTAAAATGGACTATCATATGCTTA
CCGTAACTTGAAAGTATTTCGATTTCTTGGCTTTATATATCTTGTGGAAAGGACGAAACACCGGTGACCG
TGACCGTGACGCGTTTTAGAGCTAGAAATAGCAAGTTAAAATAAGGCTAGTCCGTTATCAACTTGAAAAA
GTGGCACCGAGTCGGTGCTTTTTTGTTTTAGAGCTAGAAATAGCAAGTTAAAATAAGGCTAGTCCGTTTT
TAGCGCGTGCGCCAATTCTGCAGACAAATGGCTCTAGAAGCTTGGTGACCGTGACCGTGACGCGGGCTAG
CGCAGGTAGCGGCTCCAGTAGATCTGGGGTGAGCAAGGGCGAGGAGCTGTTCACCGGGGTGGTGCCCATC
CTGGTCGAGCTGGACGGCGACGTAAACGGCCACAAGTTCAGCGTGTCCGGCGAGGGCGAGGGCGATGCCA
CCTACGGCAAGCTGACCCTGAAGTTCATCTGCACCACCGGCAAGCTGCCCGTGCCCTGGCCCACCCTCGT
GACCACCCTGACCTACGGCGTGCAGTGCTTCAGCCGCTACCCCGACCACATGAAGCAGCACGACTTCTTC
AAGTCCGCCATGCCCGAAGGCTACGTCCAGGAGCGCACCATCTTCTTCAAGGACGACGGCAACTACAAGA
CCCGCGCCGAGGTGAAGTTCGAGGGCGACACCCTGGTGAACCGCATCGAGCTGAAGGGCATCGACTTCAA
GGAGGACGGCAACATCCTGGGGCACAAGCTGGAGTACAACTACAACAGCCACAACGTCTATATCATGGCC
GACAAGCAGAAGAACGGCATCAAGGTGAACTTCAAGATCCGCCACAACATCGAGGACGGCAGCGTGCAGC
TCGCCGACCACTACCAGCAGAACACCCCCATCGGCGACGGCCCCGTGCTGCTGCCCGACAACCACTACCT
GAGCACCCAGTCCGCCCTGAGCAAAGACCCCAACGAGAAGCGCGATCACATGGTCCTGCTGGAGTTCGTG
ACCGCCGCCGGGATCACTCTCGGCATGGACGAGCTGTACTCTAGGGGAGCTGGCGCTGGAGCGGGTGCAG
GGGCTGGCAGCGCTGCGGTGACCGTGACCGTGACGCGGGACTCGAGGATCCTAGGACGCGTCCTAGGACG
CGTCCAGAGGTACCCGTTACATAACTTACGGTAAATGGCCCGCCTGGCTGACCGCCCAACGACCCCCGCC
CATTGACGTCAATAGTAACGCCAATAGGGACTTTCCATTGACGTCAATGGGTGGAGTATTTACGGTAAAC
TGCCCACTTGGCAGTACATCAAGTGTATCATATGCCAAGTACGCCCCCTATTGACGTCAATGACGGTAAA
TGGCCCGCCTGGCATTGTGCCCAGTACATGACCTTATGGGACTTTCCTACTTGGCAGTACATCTACGTAT
TAGTCATCGCTATTACCATGGTCGAGGTGAGCCCCACGTTCTGCTTCACTCTCCCCATCTCCCCCCCCTC
CCCACCCCCAATTTTGTATTTATTTATTTTTTAATTATTTTGTGCAGCGATGGGGGCGGGGGGGGGGGG
Features (pLannotate 1.2.2; 19 found; start..end, strand, type, name):
    161..388     +  intron         hybrid intron: hybrid between chicken β-actin (CBA) and minute virus of mice (MMV) introns (Gray et al., 2011)
    409..436     +  CDS            3xHA (fragment): three tandem HA epitope tags
    469..2070    +  CDS            Cas9(N): N-terminal portion of Streptococcus pyogenes Cas9 (Zetsche et al., 2015)
   2071..4569    +  CDS            Cas9(C): C-terminal portion of Streptococcus pyogenes Cas9 (Zetsche et al., 2015)
   4639..4750    +  polyA_signal   bGH poly(A) signal: bovine growth hormone polyadenylation signal
   4855..4995    +  repeat_region  AAV2 ITR: inverted terminal repeat of adeno-associated virus serotype 2 inverted
   5000..5051    -  misc_feature   bom (fragment): basis of mobility region from pBR322
   5070..5525    +  rep_origin     f1 ori (sequence partly withheld): f1 bacteriophage origin of replication; arrow indicates direction of (+) strand synthesis
   5526..5575    -  misc_feature   bom (fragment): basis of mobility region from pBR322
   5677..5712    -  CDS            rop (fragment): Rop protein, which maintains plasmids at low copy number; rop
   5807..5911    +  promoter       AmpR promoter: bla
   5912..6772    +  CDS            AmpR: β-lactamase; bla; confers resistance to ampicillin, carbenicillin, and related antibiotics
   6943..7531    +  rep_origin     ori: high-copy-number ColE1/pMB1/pBR322/pUC origin of replication
   7593..7833    +  promoter       U6 promoter: RNA polymerase III promoter for human U6 snRNA
   7862..7937    +  misc_RNA       gRNA scaffold: guide RNA scaffold for the Streptococcus pyogenes CRISPR/Cas9 system
   7944..7987    +  misc_RNA       gRNA scaffold (fragment): guide RNA scaffold for the Streptococcus pyogenes CRISPR/Cas9 system
   8088..8798    +  CDS            EGFP: EGFP is a basic (constitutively fluorescent) green fluorescent protein published in 1996, derived from Aequorea victoria. It is reported to be a rapidly-maturing weak dimer with moderate acid sensitivity.
   8914..9199    +  enhancer       CMV enhancer: human cytomegalovirus immediate early enhancer; contains an 18-bp deletion relative to the standard CMV enhancer
   9201..160     +  promoter       chicken β-actin promoter (across the origin): No description available
