[The description below was written by a language model from this plasmid's Addgene catalogue record and pLannotate feature annotations shown in this document.]
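Description:
pORANGE CACNG8-GFP KI #1 is a single-plasmid CRISPR/Cas9 knock-in construct built on the pORANGE mammalian expression backbone. It is designed to tag the endogenous rat Cacng8 gene product, the AMPA receptor auxiliary subunit TARPγ8, with GFP. The tag is placed intramolecularly, at amino acid position V376, rather than at either terminus. The plasmid is about 9.3 kb and is maintained in E. coli at high copy through a ColE1/pUC-type origin with ampicillin selection (AmpR under its own bla promoter). An f1 origin and short remnants of pBR322 bom and rop sequences are also annotated in the backbone. A single AAV2 ITR lies downstream of the Cas9 cassette. With only one ITR annotated, the record gives no indication that the plasmid is meant for AAV packaging.

Three functional modules sit on the same molecule. A human U6 promoter drives a guide RNA, made of a Cacng8-targeting spacer fused to the S. pyogenes gRNA scaffold. A promoterless EGFP coding sequence follows and serves as the donor. The Cbh promoter (CMV enhancer, chicken β-actin promoter and a hybrid CBA/MVM intron) then expresses S. pyogenes Cas9, which is preceded by an HA tag fragment and terminated by a bGH polyadenylation signal. The annotation software splits Cas9 into N- and C-terminal portions, but these are contiguous and appear to form one full-length open reading frame. Because the donor has no promoter of its own, GFP fluorescence should require integration into the cut Cacng8 locus, so it reports protein made at endogenous levels. The record does not annotate the sequences flanking the donor, so the integration mechanism cannot be read from the feature table. The associated toolbox was developed for epitope tagging of endogenous proteins in neurons. The two sequence records show the same features and differ only in their start coordinate.
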