Addgene plasmid #131473: pORANGE CACNG8-GFP KI #1
Purpose: Endogenous tagging of Tarpγ8: Intramolecular (amino acid position: V376)
Depositing lab: Harold MacGillavry. Depositing organization: Utrecht University. Publication: ORANGE: A CRISPR/Cas9-based genome editing toolbox for epitope tagging of endogenous proteins in neurons. Willems J, de Jong APH, Scheefhals N, Mertens E, Catsburg LAE, Poorthuis RB, de Winter F, Verhaagen J, Meye FJ, MacGillavry HD. PLoS Biol. 2020 Apr 10;18(4):e3000665. doi: 10.1371/journal.pbio.3000665. PubMed 32275651.
Backbone
  Vector backbone: pORANGE
  Backbone size w/o insert (bp): 9318
  Vector type: Mammalian Expression
Growth in bacteria
  Bacterial resistance: Ampicillin, 100 μg/mL
  Growth temperature: 37°C
  Growth strain: DH5alpha
  Copy number: High Copy
Gene/Insert
  Gene/Insert name: gRNA and GFP donor
  gRNA/shRNA sequence: GGTGACCGTGACCGTGACGC
  Species: R. norvegicus (rat)
  Entrez Gene: Cacng8
  Promoter: U6 and Cbh
  Cloning method: Restriction Enzyme; 5′ cloning site Unknown (unknown if destroyed); 3′ cloning site Unknown (unknown if destroyed)
  Sequencing primers: 5′ aaggctgttagagagataattggaa; 3′ cgggccatttaccgtaagtt
Terms and licenses: Academic/Nonprofit Terms; Industry Terms: Not Available to Industry
How to cite: pORANGE CACNG8-GFP KI #1 was a gift from Harold MacGillavry (Addgene plasmid # 131473 ; http://n2t.net/addgene:131473 ; RRID:Addgene_131473)
